>Addgene plasmid #228018 | pRS416-MET25p-TID-FKBP-HA3 | addgene full sequence | sequence record 453565 | Addgene NGS Result
CCCGTCGTGTAGATAACTACGATACGGGAGGGCTTACCATCTGGCCCCAGTGCTGCAATGATACCGCGAG
ACCCACGCTCACCGGCTCCAGATTTATCAGCAATAAACCAGCCAGCCGGAAGGGCCGAGCGCAGAAGTGG
TCCTGCAACTTTATCCGCCTCCATCCAGTCTATTAATTGTTGCCGGGAAGCTAGAGTAAGTAGTTCGCCA
GTTAATAGTTTGCGCAACGTTGTTGCCATTGCTACAGGCATCGTGGTGTCACGCTCGTCGTTTGGTATGG
CTTCATTCAGCTCCGGTTCCCAACGATCAAGGCGAGTTACATGATCCCCCATGTTGTGCAAAAAAGCGGT
TAGCTCCTTCGGTCCTCCGATCGTTGTCAGAAGTAAGTTGGCCGCAGTGTTATCACTCATGGTTATGGCA
GCACTGCATAATTCTCTTACTGTCATGCCATCCGTAAGATGCTTTTCTGTGACTGGTGAGTACTCAACCA
AGTCATTCTGAGAATAGTGTATGCGGCGACCGAGTTGCTCTTGCCCGGCGTCAATACGGGATAATACCGC
GCCACATAGCAGAACTTTAAAAGTGCTCATCATTGGAAAACGTTCTTCGGGGCGAAAACTCTCAAGGATC
TTACCGCTGTTGAGATCCAGTTCGATGTAACCCACTCGTGCACCCAACTGATCTTCAGCATCTTTTACTT
TCACCAGCGTTTCTGGGTGAGCAAAAACAGGAAGGCAAAATGCCGCAAAAAAGGGAATAAGGGCGACACG
GAAATGTTGAATACTCATACTCTTCCTTTTTCAATATTATTGAAGCATTTATCAGGGTTATTGTCTCATG
AGCGGATACATATTTGAATGTATTTAGAAAAATAAACAAATAGGGGTTCCGCGCACATTTCCCCGAAAAG
TGCCACCTGGGTCCTTTTCATCACGTGCTATAAAAATAATTATAATTTAAATTTTTTAATATAAATATAT
AAATTAAAAATAGAAAGTAAAAAAAGAAATTAAAGAAAAAATAGTTTTTGTTTTCCGAAGATGTAAAAGA
CTCTAGGGGGATCGCCAACAAATACTACCTTTTATCTTGCTCTTCCTGCTCTCAGGTATTAATGCCGAAT
TGTTTCATCTTGTCTGTGTAGAAGACCACACACGAAAATCCTGTGATTTTACATTTTACTTATCGTTAAT
CGAATGTATATCTATTTAATCTGCTTTTCTTGTCTAATAAATATATATGTAAAGTACGCTTTTTGTTGAA
ATTTTTTAAACCTTTGTTTATTTTTTTTTCTTCATTCCGTAACTCTTCTACCTTCTTTATTTACTTTCTA
AAATCCAAATACAAAACATAAAAATAAATAAACACAGAGTAAATTCCCAAATTATTCCATCATTAAAAGA
TACGAGGCGCGTGTAAGTTACAGGCAAGCGATCCGTCTAAGAAACCATTATTATCATGACATTAACCTAT
AAAAATAGGCGTATCACGAGGCCCTTTCGTCTCGCGCGTTTCGGTGATGACGGTGAAAACCTCTGACACA
TGCAGCTCCCGGAGACGGTCACAGCTTGTCTGTAAGCGGATGCCGGGAGCAGACAAGCCCGTCAGGGCGC
GTCAGCGGGTGTTGGCGGGTGTCGGGGCTGGCTTAACTATGCGGCATCAGAGCAGATTGTACTGAGAGTG
CACCATACCACCTTTTCAATTCATCATTTTTTTTTTATTCTTTTTTTTGATTTCGGTTTCCTTGAAATTT
TTTTGATTCGGTAATCTCCGAACAGAAGGAAGAACGAAGGAAGGAGCACAGACTTAGATTGGTATATATA
CGCATATGTAGTGTTGAAGAAACATGAAATTGCCCAGTATTCTTAACCCAACTGCACAGAACAAAAACCT
GCAGGAAACGAAGATAAATCATGTCGAAAGCTACATATAAGGAACGTGCTGCTACTCATCCTAGTCCTGT
TGCTGCCAAGCTATTTAATATCATGCACGAAAAGCAAACAAACTTGTGTGCTTCATTGGATGTTCGTACC
ACCAAGGAATTACTGGAGTTAGTTGAAGCATTAGGTCCCAAAATTTGTTTACTAAAAACACATGTGGATA
TCTTGACTGATTTTTCCATGGAGGGCACAGTTAAGCCGCTAAAGGCATTATCCGCCAAGTACAATTTTTT
ACTCTTCGAAGACAGAAAATTTGCTGACATTGGTAATACAGTCAAATTGCAGTACTCTGCGGGTGTATAC
AGAATAGCAGAATGGGCAGACATTACGAATGCACACGGTGTGGTGGGCCCAGGTATTGTTAGCGGTTTGA
AGCAGGCGGCAGAAGAAGTAACAAAGGAACCTAGAGGCCTTTTGATGTTAGCAGAATTGTCATGCAAGGG
CTCCCTATCTACTGGAGAATATACTAAGGGTACTGTTGACATTGCGAAGAGCGACAAAGATTTTGTTATC
GGCTTTATTGCTCAAAGAGACATGGGTGGAAGAGATGAAGGTTACGATTGGTTGATTATGACACCCGGTG
TGGGTTTAGATGACAAGGGAGACGCATTGGGTCAACAGTATAGAACCGTGGATGATGTGGTCTCTACAGG
ATCTGACATTATTATTGTTGGAAGAGGACTATTTGCAAAGGGAAGGGATGCTAAGGTAGAGGGTGAACGT
TACAGAAAAGCAGGCTGGGAAGCATATTTGAGAAGATGCGGCCAGCAAAACTAAAAAACTGTATTATAAG
TAAATGCATGTATACTAAACTCACAAATTAGAGCTTCAATTTAATTATATCAGTTATTACCCTATGCGGT
GTGAAATACCGCACAGATGCGTAAGGAGAAAATACCGCATCAGGAAATTGTAAGCGTTAATATTTTGTTA
AAATTCGCGTTAAATTTTTGTTAAATCAGCTCATTTTTTAACCAATAGGCCGAAATCGGCAAAATCCCTT
ATAAATCAAAAGAATAGACCGAGATAGGGT
[37 nt withheld, positions 2971-3007]
AAAGAACGTGGACTCCAACGTCAAAGG
[49 nt withheld, positions 3035-3083]
T
[91 nt withheld, positions 3085-3175]
G
[124 nt withheld, positions 3177-3300]
CCATTCGCCATTCAGGCTGCGCAACTGTTGGGAAGGGCGATCGGTGCGGGCCTCTTCGCTATTACGCCAG
CTGGCGAAAGGGGGATGTGCTGCAAGGCGATTAAGTTGGGTAACGCCAGGGTTTTCCCAGTCACGACGTT
GTAAAACGACGGCCAGTGAGCGCGCGTAATACGACTCACTATAGGGCGAATTGGGTACCACTAGAAGTTC
TCCTCGAGGATTTAGGAATCCATAAAAGGGAATCTGCAATTCTACACAATTCTATAAATATTATTATCAT
CGTTTTATATGTTAATATTCATTGATCCTATTACATTATCAATCCTTGCGTTTCAGCTTCCACTAATTTA
GATGACTATTTCTCATCATTTGCGTCATCTTCTAACACCGTATATGATAATATACTAGTAACGTAAATAC
TAGTTAGTAGATGATAGTTGATTTTTATTCCAACACTAAGAAATAATTTCGCCATTTCTTGAATGTATTT
AAAGATATTTAATGCTATAATAGACATTTAAATCCAATTCTTCCAACATACAATGGGAGTTTGGCCGAGT
GGTTTAAGGCGTCAGATTTAGGTGGATTTAACCTCTAAAATCTCTGATATCTTCGGATGCAAGGGTTCGA
ATCCCTTAGCTCTCATTATTTTTTGCTTTTTCTCTTGAGGTCACATGATCGCAAAATGGCAAATGGCACG
TGAAGCTGTCGATATTGGGGAACTGTGGTGGTTGGCAAATGACTAATTAAGTTAGTCAAGGCGCCATCCT
CATGAAAACTGTGTAACATAATAACCGAAGTGTCGAAAAGGTGGCACCTTGTCCAATTGAACACGCTCGA
TGAAAAAAATAAGATATATATAAGGTTAAGTAAAGCGTCTGTTAGAAAGGAAGTTTTTCCTTTTTCTTGC
TCTCTTGTCTTTTCATCTACTATTTCCTTCGTGTAATACAGGGTCGTCAGATACATAGATACAATTCTAT
TACCCCCATCCAAAGCTTAAAATGGCAAGAGATCCGCCTGTGGCCACGATGAAAGATAACACGGTTCCCT
TAAAATTGATAGCCCTTCTTGCCAATGGTGAGTTTCATTCCGGGGAACAACTTGGCGAAACTCTGGGAAT
GAGCAGGGCAGCGATTAACAAGCATATCCAAACCTTGAGAGACTGGGGAGTAGATGTGTTCACCGTGCCT
GGTAAAGGTTATTCTTTGCCGGAACCTATCCCTCTATTAAATGCGAAACAGATACTAGGACAACTGGACG
GTGGTAGTGTTGCCGTATTGCCGGTTGTTGACTCAACCAATCAATACTTGCTGGACAGAATTGGCGAACT
TAAAAGCGGTGATGCGTGTATTGCAGAATATCAGCAAGCAGGGAGAGGCTCAAGAGGTAGGAAATGGTTT
TCACCTTTTGGCGCCAATCTTTACTTAAGTATGTTCTGGCGTTTGAAGAGAGGGCCCGCGGCTATTGGTT
TAGGTCCCGTTATCGGGATAGTTATGGCTGAAGCGCTACGTAAACTTGGGGCCGACAAGGTCAGAGTGAA
GTGGCCTAATGATCTATACTTGCAAGATAGAAAGCTAGCGGGTATCCTGGTGGAGCTAGCGGGAATCACA
GGGGACGCTGCCCAAATAGTAATCGGTGCTGGTATAAATGTCGCAATGCGTAGAGTCGAGGAATCAGTGG
TGAACCAGGGCTGGATCACGTTGCAAGAGGCGGGCATAAACCTGGACCGTAACACCCTTGCAGCGACCCT
AATAAGAGAACTACGTGCTGCATTGGAGCTTTTTGAGCAGGAGGGCCTGGCTCCGTACCTACCCAGGTGG
GAGAAATTAGACAATTTCATAAACCGTCCAGTCAAACTAATAATTGGAGATAAGGAGATTTTCGGTATTT
CTCGTGGGATAGACAAGCAGGGAGCGTTGTTATTAGAACAGGATGGTGTCATTAAACCTTGGATGGGCGG
TGAAATTAGTCTTCGTAGTGCCGAAAAGGCTAGCGGTTCTGGTGGTGCTAGCGGAGTGCAGGTGGAAACC
ATCTCCCCAGGAGACGGGCGCACCTTCCCCAAGCGCGGCCAGACCTGCGTGGTGCACTACACCGGGATGC
TTGAAGATGGAAAGAAATTTGATTCCTCCCGGGACAGAAACAAGCCCTTTAAGTTTATGCTAGGCAAGCA
GGAGGTGATCCGAGGCTGGGAAGAAGGGGTTGCCCAGATGAGTGTGGGTCAGAGAGCCAAACTGACTATA
TCTCCAGATTATGCCTATGGTGCCACTGGGCACCCAGGCATCATCCCACCACATGCCACTCTCGTCTTCG
ATGTGGAGCTTCTAAAACTGGAAACTTACCCATACGATGTTCCTGACTATGCGGGCTATCCGTATGACGT
CCCGGACTATGCAGGATCTTATCCATATGACGTTCCAGATTACGCTGCTTGATCTAGAGCGGCCGCCACC
GCGGTGGAGCTCCAGCTTTTGTTCCCTTTAGTGAGGGTTAATTGCGCGCTTGGCGTAATCATGGTCATAG
CTGTTTCCTGTGTGAAATTGTTATCCGCTCACAATTCCACACAACATACGAGCCGGAAGCATAAAGTGTA
AAGCCTGGGGTGCCTAATGAGTGAGCTAACTCACATTAATTGCGTTGCGCTCACTGCCCGCTTTCCAGTC
GGGAAACCTGTCGTGCCAGCTGCATTAATGAATCGGCCAACGCGCGGGGAGAGGCGGTTTGCGTATTGGG
CGCTCTTCCGCTTCCTCGCTCACTGACTCGCTGCGCTCGGTCGTTCGGCTGCGGCGAGCGGTATCAGCTC
ACTCAAAGGCGGTAATACGGTTATCCACAGAATCAGGGGATAACGCAGGAAAGAACATGTGAGCAAAAGG
CCAGCAAAAGGCCAGGAACCGTAAAAAGGCCGCGTTGCTGGCGTTTTTCCATAGGCTCCGCCCCCCTGAC
GAGCATCACAAAAATCGACGCTCAAGTCAGAGGTGGCGAAACCCGACAGGACTATAAAGATACCAGGCGT
TTCCCCCTGGAAGCTCCCTCGTGCGCTCTCCTGTTCCGACCCTGCCGCTTACCGGATACCTGTCCGCCTT
TCTCCCTTCGGGAAGCGTGGCGCTTTCTCATAGCTCACGCTGTAGGTATCTCAGTTCGGTGTAGGTCGTT
CGCTCCAAGCTGGGCTGTGTGCACGAACCCCCCGTTCAGCCCGACCGCTGCGCCTTATCCGGTAACTATC
GTCTTGAGTCCAACCCGGTAAGACACGACTTATCGCCACTGGCAGCAGCCACTGGTAACAGGATTAGCAG
AGCGAGGTATGTAGGCGGTGCTACAGAGTTCTTGAAGTGGTGGCCTAACTACGGCTACACTAGAAGAACA
GTATTTGGTATCTGCGCTCTGCTGAAGCCAGTTACCTTCGGAAAAAGAGTTGGTAGCTCTTGATCCGGCA
AACAAACCACCGCTGGTAGCGGTGGTTTTTTTGTTTGCAAGCAGCAGATTACGCGCAGAAAAAAAGGATC
TCAAGAAGATCCTTTGATCTTTTCTACGGGGTCTGACGCTCAGTGGAACGAAAACTCACGTTAAGGGATT
TTGGTCATGAGATTATCAAAAAGGATCTTCACCTAGATCCTTTTAAATTAAAAATGAAGTTTTAAATCAA
TCTAAAGTATATATGAGTAAACTTGGTCTGACAGTTACCAATGCTTAATCAGTGAGGCACCTATCTCAGC
GATCTGTCTATTTCGTTCATCCATAGTTGCCTGACTC
Features (pLannotate 1.2.2; 25 found; start..end, strand, type, name):
    789..893     -  promoter       AmpR promoter: bla
    930..1433    +  misc_feature   CEN/ARS: S. cerevisiae CEN6 centromere fused to an autonomously replicating sequence
   1501..1536    +  CDS            rop (fragment): Rop protein, which maintains plasmids at low copy number; rop
   1638..1687    +  misc_feature   bom (fragment): basis of mobility region from pBR322
   1695..1910    +  promoter       URA3 promoter: S. cerevisiae URA3
   1911..2714    +  CDS            URA3: orotidine-5'-phosphate decarboxylase, required for uracil biosynthesis; S. cerevisiae URA3; yeast auxotrophic marker, counterselectable with 5-fluoroorotic acid (5-FOA)
   2793..2844    +  misc_feature   bom (fragment): basis of mobility region from pBR322
   2872..3300    -  rep_origin     f1 ori (sequence partly withheld): f1 bacteriophage origin of replication; arrow indicates direction of (+) strand synthesis
   3304..3459    -  CDS            lacZα (fragment): LacZα fragment of β-galactosidase; lacZ fragment
   3467..3485    +  promoter       T7 promoter: promoter for bacteriophage T7 RNA polymerase
   3500..3580    -  CDS            YO192_YEAST (fragment): Experimental evidence at protein level: Swiss-Prot protein existence level 1. From Saccharomyces cerevisiae (strain ATCC 204508 / S288c) (Baker's yeast).
   3559..3705    +  CDS            YE11_YEAST (fragment): Experimental evidence at transcript level: Swiss-Prot protein existence level 2. From Saccharomyces cerevisiae (strain ATCC 204508 / S288c) (Baker's yeast).
   3844..3944    +  ncRNA          tRNA: Accession: RF00005 - tRNA
   3946..4292    +  promoter       MET17 promoter: S. cerevisiae MET17; expression is repressed by methionine; MET15; MET25
   4329..5288    +  CDS            birA: BIRA_ECOLI - Also known as bioR, dhbB. Experimental evidence at protein level: Swiss-Prot protein existence level 1. Acts both as a biotin--[acetyl-CoA-carboxylase] ligase and a biotin-operon repressor. In the presence of ATP, BirA activates biotin to form the BirA-biotinyl-5'-adenylate (BirA-bio-5'-AMP or holoBirA) complex. HoloBirA can either transfer the biotinyl moiety to the biotin carboxyl carrier protein (BCCP) subunit of acetyl-CoA carboxylase, or bind to the biotin operator site and inhibit transcription of the operon. From Escherichia coli (strain K12).
   5313..5633    +  CDS            DmrB: F36V mutant of FK506-binding protein FKBP12 binds synthetic ligands that do not bind wild-type FKBP
   5637..5726    +  CDS            3xHA: three tandem HA epitope tags
   5733..5762    -  misc_feature   MCS (fragment): pBluescript multiple cloning site
   5775..5793    -  promoter       T3 promoter: promoter for bacteriophage T3 RNA polymerase
   5838..5854    -  protein_bind   lac operator: The lac repressor binds to the lac operator to inhibit transcription in E. coli. This inhibition can be relieved by adding lactose or isopropyl-β-D-thiogalactopyranoside (IPTG). lac repressor encoded by lacI
   5862..5892    -  promoter       lac promoter: promoter for the E. coli lac operon
   5907..5928    -  protein_bind   CAP binding site: CAP binding activates transcription in the presence of cAMP. E. coli catabolite activator protein
   5941..6033    -  CDS            lacI (fragment): lac repressor; lacI; The lac repressor binds to the lac operator to inhibit transcription in E. coli. This inhibition can be relieved by adding lactose or isopropyl-β-D-thiogalactopyranoside (IPTG).
   6216..6804    -  rep_origin     ori: high-copy-number ColE1/pMB1/pBR322/pUC origin of replication
   6975..788     -  CDS            AmpR (across the origin): β-lactamase; bla; confers resistance to ampicillin, carbenicillin, and related antibiotics
