[The description below was written by a language model from this plasmid's Addgene catalogue record and pLannotate feature annotations shown in this document.]
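Description:
pRS416-MET25p-TID-FKBP-HA3 is a yeast expression plasmid built on the pRS416 shuttle backbone for proximity-dependent biotinylation (BioID) experiments in budding yeast. In Saccharomyces cerevisiae it is maintained as a centromeric plasmid through a CEN6/ARS element, which keeps copy number low and stable, and it is selected by uracil prototrophy through the URA3 marker, which can also be counterselected with 5-fluoroorotic acid. In E. coli it replicates from a high-copy ColE1/pUC-type origin and is selected with ampicillin via the β-lactamase gene. The backbone also carries the usual pBluescript-derived remnants: an f1 origin, lacZα and lac promoter/operator fragments, and T7 and T3 promoters flanking the cloning region.

The payload is a single open reading frame driven by the MET25 (MET17) promoter, which is repressed by methionine and so allows expression to be adjusted through the methionine content of the medium. The coding region begins with TurboID, annotated in the feature table as birA because it is an engineered variant of the E. coli biotin ligase that releases reactive biotinyl-AMP and labels nearby proteins. This is fused to an FKBP domain, which the automated annotation matches to the F36V form of FKBP12 (DmrB), and ends with a C-terminal triple HA epitope for detection. The record does not say how the FKBP module is used, although such domains usually serve in ligand-induced recruitment to a partner protein. No transcription terminator is annotated downstream of the fusion. A tRNA and short fragments of yeast ORFs lie just upstream of the annotated promoter and probably represent genomic sequence carried along with the promoter fragment. The associated work compared BioID tagging systems in yeast and examined the Ccr4-Not complex interactome.
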