Addgene plasmid #228018: pRS416-MET25p-TID-FKBP-HA3
Purpose: Expresses TurboID-FKBP fusion from MET25 promoter; yeast BioID
Depositing lab: Joseph Reese. Depositing organization: Pennsylvania State University. Publication: Characterization of BioID tagging systems in budding yeast and exploring the interactome of the Ccr4-Not complex. Pfannenstein J, Tyryshkin M, Gulden ME, Doud EH, Mosley AL, Reese JC. G3 (Bethesda). 2024 Sep 13:jkae221. doi: 10.1093/g3journal/jkae221. PubMed 39271111.
Backbone
  Vector backbone: pRS416
  Vector type: Yeast Expression
  Selectable markers: URA3
Growth in bacteria
  Bacterial resistance: Ampicillin, 100 μg/mL
  Growth temperature: 37°C
  Growth strain: DH5alpha
  Copy number: High Copy
Gene/Insert
  Gene/Insert name: TurboID-FKBP
  Species: Other
  Promoter: MET25
  Tag / fusion protein: HA tag (C terminal on insert)
  Cloning method: Ligation Independent Cloning
Terms and licenses: Academic/Nonprofit Terms; Industry Terms: Not Available to Industry
How to cite: pRS416-MET25p-TID-FKBP-HA3 was a gift from Joseph Reese (Addgene plasmid # 228018 ; http://n2t.net/addgene:228018 ; RRID:Addgene_228018)
